Addgene plasmid #77756: KDR gRNA (BRDN0001146648)
Purpose: 3rd generation lentiviral gRNA plasmid targeting human KDR
Depositing lab: John Doench & David Root. Depositing organization: Broad Institute. Publication: Optimized sgRNA design to maximize activity and minimize off-target effects of CRISPR-Cas9. Doench JG, Fusi N, Sullender M, Hegde M, Vaimberg EW, Donovan KF, Smith I, Tothova Z, Wilen C, Orchard R, Virgin HW, Listgarten J, Root DE. Nat Biotechnol. 2016 Jan 18. doi: 10.1038/nbt.3437. PubMed 26780180.
Backbone
  Vector backbone: lentiGuide-Puro
  Backbone manufacturer: Zhang Lab (Addgene plasmid # 52963)
  Vector type: Mammalian Expression, Lentiviral, CRISPR
  Selectable markers: Puromycin
Growth in bacteria
  Bacterial resistance: Ampicillin, 100 μg/mL
  Growth temperature: 37°C
  Growth strain: DH5alpha
  Copy number: High Copy
Gene/Insert
  Gene/Insert name: KDR (alt names: KDR; NM_002253.2)
  gRNA/shRNA sequence: CCAATCACACAATTAAAGCG
  Species: H. sapiens (human)
  Entrez Gene: KDR (a.k.a. CD309, FLK1, VEGFR, VEGFR2)
  Promoter: hU6
  Cloning method: Unknown
  Sequencing primers: 5′ U6-F; 3′ pS2-R
Terms and licenses: Academic/Nonprofit Terms; Industry Terms: Not Available to Industry
Depositor comments: The gRNA was designed to target the following Genbank reference sequence(s): NM_002253.2. Note that this plasmid does NOT contain Cas9. It should be used in conjunction with lentiCas9-Blast (Addgene #52962) or otherwise with cell lines already expressing Cas9. Browse the full kinome gRNA library at http://www.addgene.org/pooled-library/broadgpp-human-kinome/ or visit http://www.broadinstitute.org/rnai/public/ for detailed protocols and information.
How to cite: KDR gRNA (BRDN0001146648) was a gift from John Doench & David Root (Addgene plasmid # 77756 ; http://n2t.net/addgene:77756 ; RRID:Addgene_77756)
