[The description below was written by a language model from this plasmid's Addgene catalogue record and pLannotate feature annotations shown in this document.]
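Description:
KDR gRNA (BRDN0001146648) is a third-generation lentiviral guide RNA plasmid built on the lentiGuide-Puro backbone and designed to target human KDR, the gene also known as VEGFR2, FLK1 or CD309. It is propagated in E. coli as a high-copy plasmid through a ColE1/pUC-type origin with ampicillin selection from the β-lactamase gene. The backbone also carries an f1 origin, an SV40 origin and poly(A) signal, and residual lac, T3 and T7 cloning-vector elements.

The viral genome is transcribed from an RSV promoter fused to a truncated HIV-1 5' LTR, which makes packaging Tat-independent. It includes the Ψ packaging signal with adjoining gag sequence, the Rev response element, a cPPT/CTS and a self-inactivating ΔU3 3' LTR. Two expression units lie between the LTRs. A human U6 RNA polymerase III promoter drives the KDR-specific spacer joined to the Streptococcus pyogenes Cas9 guide scaffold. Downstream, the EF-1α core promoter with its intron A drives puromycin N-acetyltransferase, followed by a WPRE to enhance transcript expression, so that transduced mammalian cells can be selected with puromycin.

The plasmid does not encode Cas9. The depositor notes that it should be paired with a separate Cas9 lentiviral vector or used in cells that already express Cas9, where the guide directs cleavage and knockout of KDR. The guide was designed against a KDR RefSeq transcript and is one clone from a human kinome gRNA library, produced in work on optimised sgRNA design for higher on-target activity and fewer off-target effects. The cloning method is not recorded.
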