Features (pLannotate 1.2.2; 29 found; start..end, strand, type, name):
     14..80      +  CDS            small t antigen (fragment): SV40 (simian virus 40) small t antigen
    106..317     +  promoter       EF-1α core promoter: core promoter for human elongation factor EF-1α
    318..1256    +  intron         EF-1α intron A: intron upstream of the start codon of human EF-1α
   1278..1877    +  CDS            PuroR (fragment): puromycin N-acetyltransferase; pac from Streptomyces; confers resistance to puromycin
   1893..2481    +  misc_feature   WPRE: woodchuck hepatitis virus posttranscriptional regulatory element
   2532..2551    +  misc_feature   cPPT/CTS (fragment): central polypurine tract and central termination sequence of HIV-1
   2553..2786    +  LTR            3' LTR (ΔU3): self-inactivating 3' long terminal repeat (LTR) from HIV-1
   2864..2985    +  polyA_signal   SV40 poly(A) signal: SV40 polyadenylation signal
   3025..3160    +  rep_origin     SV40 ori: SV40 origin of replication
   3181..3199    -  promoter       T7 promoter: promoter for bacteriophage T7 RNA polymerase
   3207..3362    +  CDS            lacZα (fragment): LacZα fragment of β-galactosidase; lacZ fragment
   3367..3795    +  rep_origin     f1 ori (sequence partly withheld): f1 bacteriophage origin of replication; arrow indicates direction of (+) strand synthesis
   3848..3952    +  promoter       AmpR promoter: bla
   3953..4813    +  CDS            AmpR: β-lactamase; bla; confers resistance to ampicillin, carbenicillin, and related antibiotics
   4984..5572    +  rep_origin     ori: high-copy-number ColE1/pMB1/pBR322/pUC origin of replication
   5755..5847    +  CDS            lacI (fragment): lac repressor; lacI; The lac repressor binds to the lac operator to inhibit transcription in E. coli. This inhibition can be relieved by adding lactose or isopropyl-β-D-thiogalactopyranoside (IPTG).
   5860..5881    +  protein_bind   CAP binding site: CAP binding activates transcription in the presence of cAMP. E. coli catabolite activator protein
   5896..5926    +  promoter       lac promoter: promoter for the E. coli lac operon
   5934..5950    +  protein_bind   lac operator: The lac repressor binds to the lac operator to inhibit transcription in E. coli. This inhibition can be relieved by adding lactose or isopropyl-β-D-thiogalactopyranoside (IPTG). lac repressor encoded by lacI
   5995..6013    +  promoter       T3 promoter: promoter for bacteriophage T3 RNA polymerase
   6041..6267    +  promoter       RSV promoter: Rous sarcoma virus enhancer/promoter
   6268..6448    +  LTR            5' LTR (truncated): truncated 5' long terminal repeat (LTR) from HIV-1
   6495..6620    +  misc_feature   HIV-1 Ψ: packaging signal of human immunodeficiency virus type 1
   6604..6967    +  CDS            HIV-1 gag (fragment): gag protein from human immunodeficiency virus 1; gag
   7113..7346    +  misc_feature   RRE: The Rev response element (RRE) of HIV-1 allows for Rev-dependent mRNA export from the nucleus to the cytoplasm.
   7723..7749    +  CDS            Rev (fragment): human immunodeficiency virus 1 (HIV-1) Rev protein; rev; enhances nuclear export of unspliced and incompletely spliced viral mRNAs
   7753..7993    +  promoter       U6 promoter: RNA polymerase III promoter for human U6 snRNA
   8023..8098    +  misc_RNA       gRNA scaffold: guide RNA scaffold for the Streptococcus pyogenes CRISPR/Cas9 system
   8154..8271    +  misc_feature   cPPT/CTS: central polypurine tract and central termination sequence of HIV-1
>Addgene plasmid #77756 | KDR gRNA (BRDN0001146648) | addgene full sequence | sequence record 188358 | Addgene Assembled Sequence
CCCGGGTGCAAAGATGGATAAAGTTTTAAACAGAGAGGAATCTTTGCAGCTAATGGACCTTCTAGGTCTT
GAAAGGAGTGGGAATTGGCTCCGGTGCCCGTCAGTGGGCAGAGCGCACATCGCCCACAGTCCCCGAGAAG
TTGGGGGGAGGGGTCGGCAATTGATCCGGTGCCTAGAGAAGGTGGCGCGGGGTAAACTGGGAAAGTGATG
TCGTGTACTGGCTCCGCCTTTTTCCCGAGGGTGGGGGAGAACCGTATATAAGTGCAGTAGTCGCCGTGAA
CGTTCTTTTTCGCAACGGGTTTGCCGCCAGAACACAGGTAAGTGCCGTGTGTGGTTCCCGCGGGCCTGGC
CTCTTTACGGGTTATGGCCCTTGCGTGCCTTGAATTACTTCCACCTGGCTGCAGTACGTGATTCTTGATC
CCGAGCTTCGGGTTGGAAGTGGGTGGGAGAGTTCGAGGCCTTGCGCTTAAGGAGCCCCTTCGCCTCGTGC
TTGAGTTGAGGCCTGGCCTGGGCGCTGGGGCCGCCGCGTGCGAATCTGGTGGCACCTTCGCGCCTGTCTC
GCTGCTTTCGATAAGTCTCTAGCCATTTAAAATTTTTGATGACCTGCTGCGACGCTTTTTTTCTGGCAAG
ATAGTCTTGTAAATGCGGGCCAAGATCTGCACACTGGTATTTCGGTTTTTGGGGCCGCGGGCGGCGACGG
GGCCCGTGCGTCCCAGCGCACATGTTCGGCGAGGCGGGGCCTGCGAGCGCGGCCACCGAGAATCGGACGG
GGGTAGTCTCAAGCTGGCCGGCCTGCTCTGGTGCCTGGCCTCGCGCCGCCGTGTATCGCCCCGCCCTGGG
CGGCAAGGCTGGCCCGGTCGGCACCAGTTGCGTGAGCGGAAAGATGGCCGCTTCCCGGCCCTGCTGCAGG
GAGCTCAAAATGGAGGACGCGGCGCTCGGGAGAGCGGGCGGGTGAGTCACCCACACAAAGGAAAAGGGCC
TTTCCGTCCTCAGCCGTCGCTTCATGTGACTCCACGGAGTACCGGGCGCCGTCCAGGCACCTCGATTAGT
TCTCGAGCTTTTGGAGTACGTCGTCTTTAGGTTGGGGGGAGGGGTTTTATGCGATGGAGTTTCCCCACAC
TGAGTGGGTGGAGACTGAAGTTAGGCCAGCTTGGCACTTGATGTAATTCTCCTTGGAATTTGCCCTTTTT
GAGTTTGGATCTTGGTTCATTCTCAAGCCTCAGACAGTGGTTCAAAGTTTTTTTCTTCCATTTCAGGTGT
CGTGACGTACGGCCACCATGACCGAGTACAAGCCCACGGTGCGCCTCGCCACCCGCGACGACGTCCCCAG
GGCCGTACGCACCCTCGCCGCCGCGTTCGCCGACTACCCCGCCACGCGCCACACCGTCGATCCGGACCGC
CACATCGAGCGGGTCACCGAGCTGCAAGAACTCTTCCTCACGCGCGTCGGGCTCGACATCGGCAAGGTGT
GGGTCGCGGACGACGGCGCCGCCGTGGCGGTCTGGACCACGCCGGAGAGCGTCGAAGCGGGGGCGGTGTT
CGCCGAGATCGGCCCGCGCATGGCCGAGTTGAGCGGTTCCCGGCTGGCCGCGCAGCAACAGATGGAAGGC
CTCCTGGCGCCGCACCGGCCCAAGGAGCCCGCGTGGTTCCTGGCCACCGTCGGAGTCTCGCCCGACCACC
AGGGCAAGGGTCTGGGCAGCGCCGTCGTGCTCCCCGGAGTGGAGGCGGCCGAGCGCGCCGGGGTGCCCGC
CTTCCTGGAGACCTCCGCGCCCCGCAACCTCCCCTTCTACGAGCGGCTCGGCTTCACCGTCACCGCCGAC
GTCGAGGTGCCCGAAGGACCGCGCACCTGGTGCATGACCCGCAAGCCCGGTGCCTGAACGCGTTAAGTCG
ACAATCAACCTCTGGATTACAAAATTTGTGAAAGATTGACTGGTATTCTTAACTATGTTGCTCCTTTTAC
GCTATGTGGATACGCTGCTTTAATGCCTTTGTATCATGCTATTGCTTCCCGTATGGCTTTCATTTTCTCC
TCCTTGTATAAATCCTGGTTGCTGTCTCTTTATGAGGAGTTGTGGCCCGTTGTCAGGCAACGTGGCGTGG
TGTGCACTGTGTTTGCTGACGCAACCCCCACTGGTTGGGGCATTGCCACCACCTGTCAGCTCCTTTCCGG
GACTTTCGCTTTCCCCCTCCCTATTGCCACGGCGGAACTCATCGCCGCCTGCCTTGCCCGCTGCTGGACA
GGGGCTCGGCTGTTGGGCACTGACAATTCCGTGGTGTTGTCGGGGAAATCATCGTCCTTTCCTTGGCTGC
TCGCCTGTGTTGCCACCTGGATTCTGCGCGGGACGTCCTTCTGCTACGTCCCTTCGGCCCTCAATCCAGC
GGACCTTCCTTCCCGCGGCCTGCTGCCGGCTCTGCGGCCTCTTCCGCGTCTTCGCCTTCGCCCTCAGACG
AGTCGGATCTCCCTTTGGGCCGCCTCCCCGCGTCGACTTTAAGACCAATGACTTACAAGGCAGCTGTAGA
TCTTAGCCACTTTTTAAAAGAAAAGGGGGGACTGGAAGGGCTAATTCACTCCCAACGAAGACAAGATCTG
CTTTTTGCTTGTACTGGGTCTCTCTGGTTAGACCAGATCTGAGCCTGGGAGCTCTCTGGCTAACTAGGGA
ACCCACTGCTTAAGCCTCAATAAAGCTTGCCTTGAGTGCTTCAAGTAGTGTGTGCCCGTCTGTTGTGTGA
CTCTGGTAACTAGAGATCCCTCAGACCCTTTTAGTCAGTGTGGAAAATCTCTAGCAGTACGTATAGTAGT
TCATGTCATCTTATTATTCAGTATTTATAACTTGCAAAGAAATGAATATCAGAGAGTGAGAGGAACTTGT
TTATTGCAGCTTATAATGGTTACAAATAAAGCAATAGCATCACAAATTTCACAAATAAAGCATTTTTTTC
ACTGCATTCTAGTTGTGGTTTGTCCAAACTCATCAATGTATCTTATCATGTCTGGCTCTAGCTATCCCGC
CCCTAACTCCGCCCATCCCGCCCCTAACTCCGCCCAGTTCCGCCCATTCTCCGCCCCATGGCTGACTAAT
TTTTTTTATTTATGCAGAGGCCGAGGCCGCCTCGGCCTCTGAGCTATTCCAGAAGTAGTGAGGAGGCTTT
TTTGGAGGCCTAGGGACGTACCCAATTCGCCCTATAGTGAGTCGTATTACGCGCGCTCACTGGCCGTCGT
TTTACAACGTCGTGACTGGGAAAACCCTGGCGTTACCCAACTTAATCGCCTTGCAGCACATCCCCCTTTC
GCCAGCTGGCGTAATAGCGAAGAGGCCCGCACCGATCGCCCTTCCCAACAGTTGCGCAGCCTGAATGGCG
AATGGG
[124 nt withheld, positions 3367-3490]
C
[91 nt withheld, positions 3492-3582]
A
[49 nt withheld, positions 3584-3632]
CCTTTGACGTTGGAGTCCACGTTCTTT
[37 nt withheld, positions 3660-3696]
ACCCTATCTCGGTCTATTCTTTTGATTTATAAGGGATTTTGCCGATTTCGGCCTATTGGTTAAAAAATGA
GCTGATTTAACAAAAATTTAACGCGAATTTTAACAAAATATTAACGCTTACAATTTAGGTGGCACTTTTC
GGGGAAATGTGCGCGGAACCCCTATTTGTTTATTTTTCTAAATACATTCAAATATGTATCCGCTCATGAG
ACAATAACCCTGATAAATGCTTCAATAATATTGAAAAAGGAAGAGTATGAGTATTCAACATTTCCGTGTC
GCCCTTATTCCCTTTTTTGCGGCATTTTGCCTTCCTGTTTTTGCTCACCCAGAAACGCTGGTGAAAGTAA
AAGATGCTGAAGATCAGTTGGGTGCACGAGTGGGTTACATCGAACTGGATCTCAACAGCGGTAAGATCCT
TGAGAGTTTTCGCCCCGAAGAACGTTTTCCAATGATGAGCACTTTTAAAGTTCTGCTATGTGGCGCGGTA
TTATCCCGTATTGACGCCGGGCAAGAGCAACTCGGTCGCCGCATACACTATTCTCAGAATGACTTGGTTG
AGTACTCACCAGTCACAGAAAAGCATCTTACGGATGGCATGACAGTAAGAGAATTATGCAGTGCTGCCAT
AACCATGAGTGATAACACTGCGGCCAACTTACTTCTGACAACGATCGGAGGACCGAAGGAGCTAACCGCT
TTTTTGCACAACATGGGGGATCATGTAACTCGCCTTGATCGTTGGGAACCGGAGCTGAATGAAGCCATAC
CAAACGACGAGCGTGACACCACGATGCCTGTAGCAATGGCAACAACGTTGCGCAAACTATTAACTGGCGA
ACTACTTACTCTAGCTTCCCGGCAACAATTAATAGACTGGATGGAGGCGGATAAAGTTGCAGGACCACTT
CTGCGCTCGGCCCTTCCGGCTGGCTGGTTTATTGCTGATAAATCTGGAGCCGGTGAGCGTGGGTCTCGCG
GTATCATTGCAGCACTGGGGCCAGATGGTAAGCCCTCCCGTATCGTAGTTATCTACACGACGGGGAGTCA
GGCAACTATGGATGAACGAAATAGACAGATCGCTGAGATAGGTGCCTCACTGATTAAGCATTGGTAACTG
TCAGACCAAGTTTACTCATATATACTTTAGATTGATTTAAAACTTCATTTTTAATTTAAAAGGATCTAGG
TGAAGATCCTTTTTGATAATCTCATGACCAAAATCCCTTAACGTGAGTTTTCGTTCCACTGAGCGTCAGA
CCCCGTAGAAAAGATCAAAGGATCTTCTTGAGATCCTTTTTTTCTGCGCGTAATCTGCTGCTTGCAAACA
AAAAAACCACCGCTACCAGCGGTGGTTTGTTTGCCGGATCAAGAGCTACCAACTCTTTTTCCGAAGGTAA
CTGGCTTCAGCAGAGCGCAGATACCAAATACTGTTCTTCTAGTGTAGCCGTAGTTAGGCCACCACTTCAA
GAACTCTGTAGCACCGCCTACATACCTCGCTCTGCTAATCCTGTTACCAGTGGCTGCTGCCAGTGGCGAT
AAGTCGTGTCTTACCGGGTTGGACTCAAGACGATAGTTACCGGATAAGGCGCAGCGGTCGGGCTGAACGG
GGGGTTCGTGCACACAGCCCAGCTTGGAGCGAACGACCTACACCGAACTGAGATACCTACAGCGTGAGCT
ATGAGAAAGCGCCACGCTTCCCGAAGGGAGAAAGGCGGACAGGTATCCGGTAAGCGGCAGGGTCGGAACA
GGAGAGCGCACGAGGGAGCTTCCAGGGGGAAACGCCTGGTATCTTTATAGTCCTGTCGGGTTTCGCCACC
TCTGACTTGAGCGTCGATTTTTGTGATGCTCGTCAGGGGGGCGGAGCCTATGGAAAAACGCCAGCAACGC
GGCCTTTTTACGGTTCCTGGCCTTTTGCTGGCCTTTTGCTCACATGTTCTTTCCTGCGTTATCCCCTGAT
TCTGTGGATAACCGTATTACCGCCTTTGAGTGAGCTGATACCGCTCGCCGCAGCCGAACGACCGAGCGCA
GCGAGTCAGTGAGCGAGGAAGCGGAAGAGCGCCCAATACGCAAACCGCCTCTCCCCGCGCGTTGGCCGAT
TCATTAATGCAGCTGGCACGACAGGTTTCCCGACTGGAAAGCGGGCAGTGAGCGCAACGCAATTAATGTG
AGTTAGCTCACTCATTAGGCACCCCAGGCTTTACACTTTATGCTTCCGGCTCGTATGTTGTGTGGAATTG
TGAGCGGATAACAATTTCACACAGGAAACAGCTATGACCATGATTACGCCAAGCGCGCAATTAACCCTCA
CTAAAGGGAACAAAAGCTGGAGCTGCAAGCTTAATGTAGTCTTATGCAATACTCTTGTAGTCTTGCAACA
TGGTAACGATGAGTTAGCAACATGCCTTACAAGGAGAGAAAAAGCACCGTGCATGCCGATTGGTGGAAGT
AAGGTGGTACGATCGTGCCTTATTAGGAAGGCAACAGACGGGTCTGACATGGATTGGACGAACCACTGAA
TTGCCGCATTGCAGAGATATTGTATTTAAGTGCCTAGCTCGATACATAAACGGGTCTCTCTGGTTAGACC
AGATCTGAGCCTGGGAGCTCTCTGGCTAACTAGGGAACCCACTGCTTAAGCCTCAATAAAGCTTGCCTTG
AGTGCTTCAAGTAGTGTGTGCCCGTCTGTTGTGTGACTCTGGTAACTAGAGATCCCTCAGACCCTTTTAG
TCAGTGTGGAAAATCTCTAGCAGTGGCGCCCGAACAGGGACTTGAAAGCGAAAGGGAAACCAGAGGAGCT
CTCTCGACGCAGGACTCGGCTTGCTGAAGCGCGCACGGCAAGAGGCGAGGGGCGGCGACTGGTGAGTACG
CCAAAAATTTTGACTAGCGGAGGCTAGAAGGAGAGAGATGGGTGCGAGAGCGTCAGTATTAAGCGGGGGA
GAATTAGATCGCGATGGGAAAAAATTCGGTTAAGGCCAGGGGGAAAGAAAAAATATAAATTAAAACATAT
AGTATGGGCAAGCAGGGAGCTAGAACGATTCGCAGTTAATCCTGGCCTGTTAGAAACATCAGAAGGCTGT
AGACAAATACTGGGACAGCTACAACCATCCCTTCAGACAGGATCAGAAGAACTTAGATCATTATATAATA
CAGTAGCAACCCTCTATTGTGTGCATCAAAGGATAGAGATAAAAGACACCAAGGAAGCTTTAGACAAGAT
AGAGGAAGAGCAAAACAAAAGTAAGACCACCGCACAGCAAGCGGCCGCTGATCTTCAGACCTGGAGGAGG
AGATATGAGGGACAATTGGAGAAGTGAATTATATAAATATAAAGTAGTAAAAATTGAACCATTAGGAGTA
GCACCCACCAAGGCAAAGAGAAGAGTGGTGCAGAGAGAAAAAAGAGCAGTGGGAATAGGAGCTTTGTTCC
TTGGGTTCTTGGGAGCAGCAGGAAGCACTATGGGCGCAGCGTCAATGACGCTGACGGTACAGGCCAGACA
ATTATTGTCTGGTATAGTGCAGCAGCAGAACAATTTGCTGAGGGCTATTGAGGCGCAACAGCATCTGTTG
CAACTCACAGTCTGGGGCATCAAGCAGCTCCAGGCAAGAATCCTGGCTGTGGAAAGATACCTAAAGGATC
AACAGCTCCTGGGGATTTGGGGTTGCTCTGGAAAACTCATTTGCACCACTGCTGTGCCTTGGAATGCTAG
TTGGAGTAATAAATCTCTGGAACAGATTTGGAATCACACGACCTGGATGGAGTGGGACAGAGAAATTAAC
AATTACACAAGCTTAATACACTCCTTAATTGAAGAATCGCAAAACCAGCAAGAAAAGAATGAACAAGAAT
TATTGGAATTAGATAAATGGGCAAGTTTGTGGAATTGGTTTAACATAACAAATTGGCTGTGGTATATAAA
ATTATTCATAATGATAGTAGGAGGCTTGGTAGGTTTAAGAATAGTTTTTGCTGTACTTTCTATAGTGAAT
AGAGTTAGGCAGGGATATTCACCATTATCGTTTCAGACCCACCTCCCAACCCCGAGGGGACCCAGAGAGG
GCCTATTTCCCATGATTCCTTCATATTTGCATATACGATACAAGGCTGTTAGAGAGATAATTAGAATTAA
TTTGACTGTAAACACAAAGATATTAGTACAAAATACGTGACGTAGAAAGTAATAATTTCTTGGGTAGTTT
GCAGTTTTAAAATTATGTTTTAAAATGGACTATCATATGCTTACCGTAACTTGAAAGTATTTCGATTTCT
TGGCTTTATATATCTTGTGGAAAGGACGAAACACCGCCAATCACACAATTAAAGCGGTTTTAGAGCTAGA
AATAGCAAGTTAAAATAAGGCTAGTCCGTTATCAACTTGAAAAAGTGGCACCGAGTCGGTGCTTTTTTAA
GCTTGGCGTAACTAGATCTTGAGACAAATGGCAGTATTCATCCACAATTTTAAAAGAAAAGGGGGGATTG
GGGGGTACAGTGCAGGGGAAAGAATAGTAGACATAATAGCAACAGACATACAAACTAAAGAATTACAAAA
ACAAATTACAAAAATTCAAAATTTTCGGGTTTATTACAGGGACAGCAGAGATCCACTTTGGCGCCGGCTC
GAGGGGG
