>Addgene plasmid #77756 | KDR gRNA (BRDN0001146648) | depositor partial sequence | sequence record 145216 | Target Sequence
CCAATCACACAATTAAAGCG
