>Addgene plasmid #77756 | KDR gRNA (BRDN0001146648) | addgene partial sequence | sequence record 188357 | hU6-F
GTAGAAAGTAATAATTTCTTGGGTAGTTTGCAGTTTTAAAATTATGTTTTAAAATGGACTATCATATGCT
TACCGTAACTTGAAAGTATTTCGATTTCTTGGCTTTATATATCTTGTGGAAAGGACGAAACACCGCCAAT
CACACAATTAAAGCGGTTTTAGAGCTAGAAATAGCAAGTTAAAATAAGGCTAGTCCGTTATCAACTTGAA
AAAGTGGCACCGAGTCGGTGCTTTTTTAAGCTTGGCGTAACTAGATCTTGAGACAAATGGCAGTATTCAT
CCACAATTTTAAAAGAAAAGGGGGGATTGGGGGGTACAGTGCAGGGGAAAGAATAGTAGACATAATAGCA
ACAGACATACAAACTAAAGAATTACAAAAACAAATTACAAAAATTCAAAATTTTCGGGTTTATTACAGGG
ACAGCAGAGATCCACTTTGGCGCCGGCTCGAGGGGGCCCGGGTGCAAAGATGGATAAAGTTTTAAACAGA
GAGGAATCTTTGCAGCTAATGGACCTTCTAGGTCTTGAAAGGAGTGGGAATTGGCTCCGGTGCCCGTCAG
TGGGCAGAGC
